>Addgene plasmid #60298 | pGL4.23 C3_13 | addgene partial sequence | sequence record 97989 | RVprimer3 5'-CTAGCAAAATAGGCTGTCCC-3'
TTTCTCTGGCCTAACTGGCCGGTACCTGAGCTCCCGTCGACGAATTCTGCAGATATCACAAGTTTGTACA
AAAAAGCAGGCTCCGCGGCCGCCCCCTTCACCCATTCAGAAGCCCTTTCCATCAGCTTCCAGGCACAAGT
GTACCCTTCACCTCCAAGAGCGGGCAGAGCCCTGTTAGAGGGTGGTCGGGGCAAAGCCAAAGGCCCAGGC
ACACCGCAACCCCCCCGCCGCCACAGCCGGAACTGGCACGTCGGAGGCACTGAGGCCCAGGGGCCTGTGC
CCTGTGCTGCACCCCGCCTACCTGCCGCAATGCTGGGAGACAGCAAACAGGAACCACTTGAGGGGCCATC
AGCCGCTGCTGATGCGAATCAAAGAGCACGCGGTCCCCAGCCCAGGGCGGAAGCACGCTGGCCACCCATT
AGTTGTTATGGAAACTCATTACCCCAAGAGGTTGTTCAGCTGAAAATATAAACAATTTCCCGAAAGGTTT
TAGCAAAATTCATGGGTGACAGCCGTAATGGCACTATTAAGGGAGAGGAGGATGTTCTCTCCTGCAGCTG
TGGGTTGCGGCCTGCCTTGTGTCAGG
