>Addgene plasmid #60298 | pGL4.23 C3_13 | addgene partial sequence | sequence record 98061 | ColEterm 5'-agctgataccgctcgccgcagccgaacg-3'
AGTTGCATGATAAAGAAGACAGTCATAAGTGCGGCGACGATAGTCATGCCCCGCGCCCACCGGAAGGAGC
TGACTGGGTTGAAGGCTCTCAAGGGCATCGGTCGACGGATCCTTATCGATTTTACCACATTTGTAGAGGT
TTTACTTGCTTTAAAAAACCTCCCACACCTCCCCCTGAACCTGAAACATAAAATGAATGCAATTGTTGTT
GTTAACTTGTTTATTGCAGCTTATAATGGTTACAAATAAAGCAATAGCATCACAAATTTCACAAATAAAG
CATTTTTTTCACTGCATTCTAGTTGTGGTTTGTCCAAACTCATCAATGTATCTTATCATGTCTGCTCGAA
GCGGCCGGCCGCCCCGACTCTAGAATTATTACACGGCGATCTTGCCGCCCTTCTTGGCCTTAATGAGAAT
CTCGCGGATCTTGCGGGCGTCCAACTTGCCGGTCAGTCCTTTAGGCACCTCGTCCACGAACACAACACCA
CCGCGCAGCTTCTTGGCGGTTGTAACCTGGCTGGCCACATAGTCCACGATCTCCTTCTCGGTCATGGTTT
TACCGTGTTCCAGCACGACGACTGCGGCGGGCAGCTCGCCGGCATCGTCGTCGGGCAGGCCGGCGACCCC
GGCGTC
