[The description below was written by a language model from this plasmid's Addgene catalogue record.]
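Description:
pGL4.23 C3_13 is a mammalian luciferase reporter plasmid built on pGL4.23-GW, a Gateway-adapted version of the pGL4.23 reporter backbone (about 4.3 kb without insert) prepared by the depositing laboratory. It is propagated in E. coli under ampicillin selection. The record gives no feature table, so the origin of replication and copy number are not documented, and no mammalian selection marker is listed.

The insert is a human genomic fragment annotated as an EDN3 enhancer, one of the active enhancers identified in human pancreatic islets. The depositor's notes place it on chromosome 20 in the hg18 assembly, spanning roughly 700 bp. It was amplified from genomic DNA and transferred into the vector by Gateway recombination, so that it sits alongside a minimal promoter driving the luc2 firefly luciferase gene. The minimal promoter on its own gives only low basal transcription, so luciferase output after transfection reports how strongly the cloned fragment stimulates transcription. Although the catalogue lists luciferase as a "C-terminal tag on the backbone", the insert is a non-coding regulatory element, so luc2 serves as a transcriptional reporter and not as a protein fusion partner.

The construct is suited to transient enhancer activity assays in cultured mammalian cells, typically by comparing signal against the empty minimal-promoter vector. It comes from a study of pancreatic islet enhancer clusters and their enrichment for type 2 diabetes risk-associated variants. The record does not state which cell lines were used.
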