Addgene plasmid #60298: pGL4.23 C3_13
Purpose: This plasmid contains a human pancreatic islet active enhancer, a minimal promoter and a luc2 gene.
Depositing lab: Jorge Ferrer. Depositing organization: Imperial College London. Publication: Pancreatic islet enhancer clusters enriched in type 2 diabetes risk-associated variants. Pasquali L, Gaulton KJ, Rodriguez-Segui SA, Mularoni L, Miguel-Escalada I, Akerman I, Tena JJ, Moran I, Gomez-Marin C, van de Bunt M, Ponsa-Cobas J, Castro N, Nammo T, Cebola I, Garcia-Hurtado J, Maestro MA, Pattou F, Piemonti L, Berney T, Gloyn AL, Ravassard P, Gomez-Skarmeta JL, Muller F, McCarthy MI, Ferrer J. Nat Genet. 2014 Feb;46(2):136-43. doi: 10.1038/ng.2870. Epub 2014 Jan 12. PubMed 24413736.
Backbone
  Vector backbone: pGL4.23-GW
  Backbone manufacturer: Ferrer Lab
  Backbone size w/o insert (bp): 4283
  Vector type: Mammalian Expression, Luciferase
Growth in bacteria
  Bacterial resistance: Ampicillin, 100 μg/mL
  Growth temperature: 37°C
  Growth strain: DH5alpha
  Copy number: Unknown
Gene/Insert
  Gene/Insert name: EDN3 enhancer (alt name: EDN3)
  Species: H. sapiens (human)
  Entrez Gene: EDN3 (a.k.a. ET-3, ET3, HSCR4, PPET3, WS4B)
  Tag / fusion protein: Luciferase (C terminal on backbone)
  Cloning method: Gateway Cloning
  Sequencing primers: 5′ RVprimer3 (Promega): CTAGCAAAATAGGCTGTCCC
Terms and licenses: Academic/Nonprofit Terms; Industry Terms: Not Available to Industry
Depositor comments: chromosome : chr20; start: 57374048 end: 57374748 (genomic position corresponds to the version of the human genome hg18) Fw primer used for cloning: CACCCATTCAGAAGCCCTTTCC Rv primer used for cloning: TTCTGCACCCAGCTTTGTAAGAGG
How to cite: pGL4.23 C3_13 was a gift from Jorge Ferrer (Addgene plasmid # 60298 ; http://n2t.net/addgene:60298 ; RRID:Addgene_60298)
